>Addgene plasmid #42285 | pRK5-mWnt8b | addgene full sequence | sequence record 356922 | Addgene NGS Result
GGAAACAGCTATGACATGATTACGAATTAATTCGAGCTCGCCCGACATTGATTATTGACTAGTTATTAAT
AGTAATCAATTACGGGGTCATTAGTTCATAGCCCATATATGGAGTTCCGCGTTACATAACTTACGGTAAA
TGGCCCGCCTGGCTGACCGCCCAACGACCCCCGCCCATTGACGTCAATAATGACGTATGTTCCCATAGTA
ACGCCAATAGGGACTTTCCATTGACGTCAATGGGTGGAGTATTTACGGTAAACTGCCCACTTGGCAGTAC
ATCAAGTGTATCATATGCCAAGTACGCCCCCTATTGACGTCAATGACGGTAAATGGCCCGCCTGGCATTA
TGCCCAGTACATGACCTTATGGGACTTTCCTACTTGGCAGTACATCTACGTATTAGTCATCGCTATTACC
ATGGTGATGCGGTTTTGGCAGTACATCAATGGGCGTGGATAGCGGTTTGACTCACGGGGATTTCCAAGTC
TCCACCCCATTGACGTCAATGGGAGTTTGTTTTGGCACCAAAATCAACGGGACTTTCCAAAATGTCGTAA
CAACTCCGCCCCATTGACGCAAATGGGCGGTAGGCGTGTACGGTGGGAGGTCTATATAAGCAGAGCTCGT
TTAGTGAACCGTCAGATCGCCTGGAGACGCCATCCACGCTGTTTTGACCTCCATAGAAGACACCGGGACC
GATCCAGCCTCCGCGGCCGGGAACGGTGCATTGGAACGCGGATTCCCCGTGCCAAGAGTGACGTAAGTAC
CGCCTATAGAGTCTATAGGCCCACCCCCTTGGCTTCGTTAGAACGCGGCTACAATTAATACATAACCTTA
TGTATCATACACATACGATTTAGGTGACACTATAGAATAACATCCACTTTGCCTTTCTCTCCACAGGTGT
CCACTCCCAGGTCCAACTGCACCTCGGTTCTATCCCACCGCGGTGGCGGCCGCTCTAGAACTAGTGGATC
CAACATGCTTCCCATCTCTCAATGTTTGAGTCGCTCACCCTGCCTTTCTCCGAAGACCATGTTTCTTATG
AAGCCCGTGTGCGTTCTTCTAGTCACTTGTGTCCTTCACCGCAGCCACGCCTGGTCAGTGAACAATTTTC
TGATGACCGGTCCAAAGGCTTACCTGGTCTACTCCAGCAGCGTGGCCGCTGGCGCCCAGAGTGGTATTGA
AGAATGTAAATACCAGTTTGCTTGGGACCGTTGGAATTGCCCCGAGAGAGCTTTACAGCTGTCCAGCCAT
GGTGGACTTCGAAGCGCTAACCGGGAGACAGCATTTGTGCACGCCATCAGCTCTGCTGGGGTTATGTACA
CCCTGACTAGAAACTGCAGCCTCGGAGACTTTGACAACTGTGGCTGTGATGACTCCCGAAATGGACAACT
GGGGGGCCAAGGTTGGCTCTGGGGAGGCTGCAGTGACAACGTGGGCTTCGGAGAGGCAATTTCCAAGCAG
TTTGTGGATGCCCTCGAGACAGGACAAGATGCCCGGGCAGCCATGAATCTGCACAACAATGAGGCTGGCC
GCAAGGCGGTCAAGGGCACCATGAAACGCACGTGTAAGTGCCACGGTGTGTCCGGCAGCTGCACCACGCA
GACCTGCTGGTTGCAACTGCCAGAGTTCCGGGAGGTAGGCGCGCACTTGAAGGAGAAGTATCATGCGGCG
CTCAAGGTGGACCTGCTGCAAGGCGCGGGCAACAGCGCGGCGGGCCGCGGAGCCATCGCCGACACCTTCC
GCTCCATCTCCACCCGCGAGCTGGTGCATCTGGAGGACTCCCCAGACTACTGCCTGGAGAACAAGACCCT
GGGGCTGCTGGGCACCGAGGGCCGAGAGTGTCTGCGGCGCGGGCGCGCCCTGGGTCGCTGGGAGCGCCGC
AGTTGTCGCCGGCTGTGCGGGGACTGCGGGCTAGCGGTGGAGGAGCGCCGCGCCGAGACAGTGTCCAGCT
GCAACTGCAAGTTTCACTGGTGCTGCGCGGTCCGCTGCGAGCAGTGCCGCCGGCGGGTCACCAAGTACTT
CTGCAGCCGCGCAGAGCGGCCGCCCAGAGGCGCTGCGCACAAACCGGGAAAGAACTCCTAAGAATTCGAT
ATCAAGCTTATCGATACCGTCGACCTCGAGGGGGGGCCCGAGCTTGGCCGCCATGGCCCAACTTGTTTAT
TGCAGCTTATAATGGTTACAAATAAAGCAATAGCATCACAAATTTCACAAATAAAGCATTTTTTTCACTG
CATTCTAGTTGTGGTTTGTCCAAACTCATCAATGTATCTTATCATGTCTGGATCGGGAATTAATTCGGCG
CAGCACCATGGCCTGAAATAACCTCTGAAAGAGGAACTTGGTTAGGTACCTTCTGAGGCGGAAAGAACCA
GCTGTGGAATGTGTGTCAGTTAGGGTGTGGAAAGTCCCCAGGCTCCCCAGCAGGCAGAAGTATGCAAAGC
ATGCATCTCAATTAGTCAGCAACCAGGTGTGGAAAGTCCCCAGGCTCCCCAGCAGGCAGAAGTATGCAAA
GCATGCATCTCAATTAGTCAGCAACCATAGTCCCGCCCCTAACTCCGCCCATCCCGCCCCTAACTCCGCC
CAGTTCCGCCCATTCTCCGCCCCATGGCTGACTAATTTTTTTTATTTATGCAGAGGCCGAGGCCGCCTCG
GCCTCTGAGCTATTCCAGAAGTAGTGAGGAGGCTTTTTTGGAGGCCTAGGCTTTTGCAAAAAGCTGTTAA
CAGCTTGGCACTGGCCGTCGTTTTACAACGTCGTGACTGGGAAAACCCTGGCGTTACCCAACTTAATCGC
CTTGCAGCACATCCCCCTTTCGCCAGCTGGCGTAATAGCGAAGAGGCCCGCACCGATCGCCCTTCCCAAC
AGTTGCGCAGCCTGAATGGCGAATGGCGCCTGATGCGGTATTTTCTCCTTACGCATCTGTGCGGTATTTC
ACACCGCATA
[142 nt withheld, positions 2951-3092]
C
[141 nt withheld, positions 3094-3234]
CCTTTGACGTTGGAGTCCACGTTCTTT
[37 nt withheld, positions 3262-3298]
ACCCTATCTCGGGCTATTCTTTTGATTTATAAGGGATTTTGCCGATTTCGGCCTATTGGTTAAAAAATGA
GCTGATTTAACAAAAATTTAACGCGAATTTTAACAAAATATTAACGTTTACAATTTTATGGTGCACTCTC
AGTACAATCTGCTCTGATGCCGCATAGTTAAGCCAGCCCCGACACCCGCCAACACCCGCTGACGCGCCCT
GACGGGCTTGTCTGCTCCCGGCATCCGCTTACAGACAAGCTGTGACCGTCTCCGGGAGCTGCATGTGTCA
GAGGTTTTCACCGTCATCACCGAAACGCGCGAGACGAAAGGGCCTCGTGATACGCCTATTTTTATAGGTT
AATGTCATGATAATAATGGTTTCTTAGACGTCAGGTGGCACTTTTCGGGGAAATGTGCGCGGAACCCCTA
TTTGTTTATTTTTCTAAATACATTCAAATATGTATCCGCTCATGAGACAATAACCCTGATAAATGCTTCA
ATAATATTGAAAAAGGAAGAGTATGAGTATTCAACATTTCCGTGTCGCCCTTATTCCCTTTTTTGCGGCA
TTTTGCCTTCCTGTTTTTGCTCACCCAGAAACGCTGGTGAAAGTAAAAGATGCTGAAGATCAGTTGGGTG
CACGAGTGGGTTACATCGAACTGGATCTCAACAGCGGTAAGATCCTTGAGAGTTTTCGCCCCGAAGAACG
TTTTCCAATGATGAGCACTTTTAAAGTTCTGCTATGTGGCGCGGTATTATCCCGTATTGACGCCGGGCAA
GAGCAACTCGGTCGCCGCATACACTATTCTCAGAATGACTTGGTTGAGTACTCACCAGTCACAGAAAAGC
ATCTTACGGATGGCATGACAGTAAGAGAATTATGCAGTGCTGCCATAACCATGAGTGATAACACTGCGGC
CAACTTACTTCTGACAACGATCGGAGGACCGAAGGAGCTAACCGCTTTTTTGCACAACATGGGGGATCAT
GTAACTCGCCTTGATCGTTGGGAACCGGAGCTGAATGAAGCCATACCAAACGACGAGCGTGACACCACGA
TGCCTGTAGCAATGGCAACAACGTTGCGCAAACTATTAACTGGCGAACTACTTACTCTAGCTTCCCGGCA
ACAATTAATAGACTGGATGGAGGCGGATAAAGTTGCAGGACCACTTCTGCGCTCGGCCCTTCCGGCTGGC
TGGTTTATTGCTGATAAATCTGGAGCCGGTGAGCGTGGGTCTCGCGGTATCATTGCAGCACTGGGGCCAG
ATGGTAAGCCCTCCCGTATCGTAGTTATCTACACGACGGGGAGTCAGGCAACTATGGATGAACGAAATAG
ACAGATCGCTGAGATAGGTGCCTCACTGATTAAGCATTGGTAACTGTCAGACCAAGTTTACTCATATATA
CTTTAGATTGATTTAAAACTTCATTTTTAATTTAAAAGGATCTAGGTGAAGATCCTTTTTGATAATCTCA
TGACCAAAATCCCTTAACGTGAGTTTTCGTTCCACTGAGCGTCAGACCCCGTAGAAAAGATCAAAGGATC
TTCTTGAGATCCTTTTTTTCTGCGCGTAATCTGCTGCTTGCAAACAAAAAAACCACCGCTACCAGCGGTG
GTTTGTTTGCCGGATCAAGAGCTACCAACTCTTTTTCCGAAGGTAACTGGCTTCAGCAGAGCGCAGATAC
CAAATACTGTTCTTCTAGTGTAGCCGTAGTTAGGCCACCACTTCAAGAACTCTGTAGCACCGCCTACATA
CCTCGCTCTGCTAATCCTGTTACCAGTGGCTGCTGCCAGTGGCGATAAGTCGTGTCTTACCGGGTTGGAC
TCAAGACGATAGTTACCGGATAAGGCGCAGCGGTCGGGCTGAACGGGGGGTTCGTGCACACAGCCCAGCT
TGGAGCGAACGACCTACACCGAACTGAGATACCTACAGCGTGAGCTATGAGAAAGCGCCACGCTTCCCGA
AGGGAGAAAGGCGGACAGGTATCCGGTAAGCGGCAGGGTCGGAACAGGAGAGCGCACGAGGGAGCTTCCA
GGGGGAAACGCCTGGTATCTTTATAGTCCTGTCGGGTTTCGCCACCTCTGACTTGAGCGTCGATTTTTGT
GATGCTCGTCAGGGGGGCGGAGCCTATGGAAAAACGCCAGCAACGCGGCCTTTTTACGGTTCCTGGCCTT
TTGCTGGCCTTTTGCTCACATGTTCTTTCCTGCGTTATCCCCTGATTCTGTGGATAACCGTATTACCGCC
TTTGAGTGAGCTGATACCGCTCGCCGCAGCCGAACGACCGAGCGCAGCGAGTCAGTGAGCGAGGAAGCGG
AAGAGCGCCCAATACGCAAACCGCCTCTCCCCGCGCGTTGGCCGATTCATTAATGCAGCTGGCACGACAG
GTTTCCCGACTGGAAAGCGGGCAGTGAGCGCAACGCAATTAATGTGAGTTAGCTCACTCATTAGGCACCC
CAGGCTTTACACTTTATGCTTCCGGCTCGTATGTTGTGTGGAATTGTGAGCGGATAACAATTTCACACA
Features (pLannotate 1.2.2; 22 found; start..end, strand, type, name):
     44..423     +  enhancer       CMV enhancer: human cytomegalovirus immediate early enhancer
    424..627     +  promoter       CMV promoter: human cytomegalovirus (CMV) immediate early promoter
    763..806     +  intron         CMV intron (fragment): modified intron A from human cytomegalovirus
    858..876     +  promoter       SP6 promoter: promoter for bacteriophage SP6 RNA polymerase
    880..917     +  CDS            IgH signal sequence (fragment): signal sequence from the mouse immunoglobulin heavy chain variable region
    945..981     +  misc_feature   MCS (fragment): pBluescript multiple cloning site
   1039..2088    +  CDS            Wnt8b: WNT8B_MOUSE - Experimental evidence at transcript level: Swiss-Prot protein existence level 2. Ligand for members of the frizzled family of seven transmembrane receptors. May play an important role in the development and differentiation of certain forebrain structures, notably the hippocampus. From Mus musculus (Mouse).
   2092..2140    +  misc_feature   MCS (fragment): pBluescript multiple cloning site
   2160..2294    +  polyA_signal   SV40 poly(A) signal: SV40 polyadenylation signal
   2363..2720    +  promoter       SV40 promoter: SV40 enhancer and early promoter
   2739..2893    +  CDS            lacZα (fragment): LacZα fragment of β-galactosidase; lacZ fragment
   2899..2950    -  misc_feature   bom (fragment): basis of mobility region from pBR322
   2969..3349    +  rep_origin     M13 ori (sequence partly withheld): M13 bacteriophage origin of replication; arrow indicates direction of (+) strand synthesis
   3425..3474    -  misc_feature   bom (fragment): basis of mobility region from pBR322
   3576..3611    -  CDS            rop (fragment): Rop protein, which maintains plasmids at low copy number; rop
   3706..3810    +  promoter       AmpR promoter: bla
   3811..4671    +  CDS            AmpR: β-lactamase; bla; confers resistance to ampicillin, carbenicillin, and related antibiotics
   4842..5430    +  rep_origin     ori: high-copy-number ColE1/pMB1/pBR322/pUC origin of replication
   5613..5705    +  CDS            lacI (fragment): lac repressor; lacI; The lac repressor binds to the lac operator to inhibit transcription in E. coli. This inhibition can be relieved by adding lactose or isopropyl-β-D-thiogalactopyranoside (IPTG).
   5718..5739    +  protein_bind   CAP binding site: CAP binding activates transcription in the presence of cAMP. E. coli catabolite activator protein
   5754..5784    +  promoter       lac promoter: promoter for the E. coli lac operon
   5792..5808    +  protein_bind   lac operator: The lac repressor binds to the lac operator to inhibit transcription in E. coli. This inhibition can be relieved by adding lactose or isopropyl-β-D-thiogalactopyranoside (IPTG). lac repressor encoded by lacI
