[The description below was written by a language model from this plasmid's Addgene catalogue record and pLannotate feature annotations shown in this document.]
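Description:
pRK5-mWnt8b is a 5.8 kb mammalian expression plasmid built on the pRK5 backbone and carrying the mouse Wnt8b coding sequence. It is propagated in E. coli through a high-copy ColE1/pUC-type origin and selected with ampicillin via the β-lactamase (AmpR) gene and its own promoter. An M13 phage origin is also present, which in principle permits single-stranded DNA production. The annotated fragments of lacZα, lacI, rop and the bom region, together with a lac promoter/operator and CAP site, appear to be leftovers from the vector's cloning history rather than functional parts of the design.

The expression cassette is driven by the human cytomegalovirus immediate early enhancer and promoter, followed by a fragment of CMV intron A and an SP6 phage promoter, which serves as a sequencing primer site and could support in vitro transcription. The Wnt8b open reading frame sits between remnants of a multiple cloning site and is terminated by an SV40 polyadenylation signal. A short fragment matching a mouse immunoglobulin heavy chain signal sequence is annotated upstream of the insert, but it is separated from the Wnt8b coding sequence and the record does not indicate that it is fused to it. No epitope tag or reporter is annotated. An SV40 enhancer/early promoter lies downstream of the cassette; it has no annotated mammalian selection marker behind it, so the plasmid is best suited to transient transfection.

Wnt8b is a secreted ligand for Frizzled family receptors. The associated publication concerns Frizzled gene function in mouse development, consistent with using this plasmid to express the ligand in cultured mammalian cells for Wnt/Frizzled signalling studies, although the record does not state the specific application.
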