Addgene plasmid #42285: pRK5-mWnt8b
Depositing lab: Chris Garcia & Jeremy Nathans. Depositing organization: Johns Hopkins University and School of Medicine. Publication: Frizzled 2 and frizzled 7 function redundantly in convergent extension and closure of the ventricular septum and palate: evidence for a network of interacting genes. Yu H, Ye X, Guo N, Nathans J. Development. 2012 Dec 1;139(23):4383-94. doi: 10.1242/dev.083352. Epub 2012 Oct 24. PubMed 23095888.
Backbone
  Vector backbone: pRK5
  Vector type: Mammalian Expression
Growth in bacteria
  Bacterial resistance: Ampicillin, 100 μg/mL
  Growth temperature: 37°C
  Growth strain: DH5alpha
  Copy number: Unknown
Gene/Insert
  Gene/Insert name: Wnt8b
  Species: M. musculus (mouse)
  Entrez Gene: Wnt8b
  Cloning method: Unknown
  Sequencing primers: 5′ SP6; 3′ SV40pA-R
Terms and licenses: Academic/Nonprofit Terms; Industry Terms: Not Available to Industry
How to cite: pRK5-mWnt8b was a gift from Chris Garcia & Jeremy Nathans (Addgene plasmid # 42285 ; http://n2t.net/addgene:42285 ; RRID:Addgene_42285)
