>Addgene plasmid #42285 | pRK5-mWnt8b | addgene partial sequence | sequence record 61369 | SV40pA-R  5'-GAAATTTGTGATGCTATTGC-3'
TGGGCCATGGCGGCCAAGCTCGGGCCCCCCCTCGAGGTCGACGGTATCGATAAGCTTGATATCGAATTCT
TAGGAGTTCTTTCCCGGTTTGTGCGCAGCGCCTCTGGGCGGCCGCTCTGCGCGGCTGCAGAAGTACTTGG
TGACCCGCCGGCGGCACTGCTCGCAGCGGACCGCGCAGCACCAGTGAAACTTGCAGTTGCAGCTGGACAC
TGTCTCGGCGCGGCGCTCCTCCACCGCTAGCCCGCAGTCCCCGCACAGCCGGCGACAACTGCGGCGCTCC
CAGCGACCCAGGGCGCGCCCGCGCCGCAGACACTCTCGGCCCTCGGTGCCCAGCAGCCCCAGGGTCTTGT
TCTCCAGGCAGTAGTCTGGGGAGTCCTCCAGATGCACCAGCTCGCGGGTGGAGATGGAGCGGAAGGTGTC
GGCGATGGCTCCGCGGCCCGCCGCGCTGTTGCCCGCGCCTTGCAGCAGGTCCACCTTGAGCGCCGCATGA
TACTTCTCCTTCAAGTGCGCGCCTACCTCCCGGAACTCTGGCAGTTGCAACCAGCAGGTCTGCGTGGTGC
AGCTGCCGGACACACCGTGGCACTTACACGTGCGTTTCATGGTGCCCTTGACCGCCTTGCGGCCAGCCTC
ATTGTTGTGCAGATTCATGGCTGCCCGGGCATCTTGTCCTGTCTCGAGGGCATCCACAAACTGCTTGGAA
ATTGCCTCTCCGAAGCCCACGTTGTCACTGCAGCCTCCCCAGAGCCAACCTTGGCCCCCCAGTTGTCCAT
TTCGGGAGTCATCACAGCCACAG
